>Addgene plasmid #218136 | pSD057C | addgene full sequence | sequence record 430309 | Addgene NGS Result
TTATTTGCCGACTACCTTGGTGATCTCGCCTTTCACGTAGTGGACAAATTCTTCCAACTGATCTGCGCGC
GAGGCCAAGCGATCTTCTTCTTGTCCAAGATAAGCCTGTCTAGCTTCAAGTATGACGGGCTGATACTGGG
CCGGCAGGCGCTCCATTGCCCAGTCGGCAGCGACATCCTTCGGCGCGATTTTGCCGGTTACTGCGCTGTA
CCAAATGCGGGACAACGTAAGCACTACATTTCGCTCATCGCCAGCCCAGTCGGGCGGCGAGTTCCATAGC
GTTAAGGTTTCATTTAGCGCCTCAAATAGATCCTGTTCAGGAACCGGATCAAAGAGTTCCTCCGCCGCTG
GACCTACCAAGGCAACGCTATGTTCTCTTGCTTTTGTCAGCAAGATAGCCAGATCAATGTCGATCGTGGC
TGGCTCGAAGATACCTGCAAGAATGTCATTGCGCTGCCATTCTCCAAATTGCAGTTCGCGCTTAGCTGGA
TAACGCCACGGAATGATGTCGTCGTGCACAACAATGGTGACTTCTACAGCGCGGAGAATCTCGCTCTCTC
CAGGGGAAGCCGAAGTTTCCAAAAGGTCGTTGATCAAAGCTCGCCGCGTTGTTTCATCAAGCCTTACGGT
CACCGTAACCAGCAAATCAATATCACTGTGTGGCTTCAGGCCGCCATCCACTGCGGAGCCGTACAAATGT
ACGGCCAGCAACGTCGGTTCGAGATGGCGCTCGATGACGCCAACTACCTCTGATAGTTGAGTCGATACTT
CGGCGATCACCGCTTCCCTCATACTCTTCCTTTTTCAATATTATTGAAGCATTTATCAGGGTTATTGTCT
CATGAGCGGATACATATTTGAATGTATTTAGAAAAATAGGCCAAATAGGCCGTTGAGATCCTTTTTTTCT
GCGCGTAATCTGCTGCTTGCAAACAAAAAAACCACCGCTACCAGCGGTGGTTTGTTTGCCGGATCAAGAG
CTACCACCTCTTTTTCCGAAGGTAACTGGCTTCAGCAGAGCGCAGATACCAAATACTGTCCTTCTAGTGT
AGCCGTAGTTAGGCCACCACTTCAAGAACTCTGTAGCACCGCCTACATACCTCGCTCTGCTAATCCTGTT
ACCAGTGGCTGCTGCCAGTGGCGATAAGTCGTGTCTTACCGGGTTGGACTCAAGACGATAGTTACCGGAT
AAGGCGCAGCGGTCGGGCTGAACGGGGGGTTCGTGCACACAGCCCAGCTTGGAGCGAACGACCTACACCG
AACTGAGATACCTACAGCGTGAGCTATGAGAAAGCGCCACGCTTCCCGAAGGGAGAAAGGCGGACAGGTA
TCCGGTAAGCGGCAGGGTCGGAACAGGAGAGCGCACGAGGGAGCTTCCAGGGGGAAACGCCTGGTATCTT
TATAGTCCTGTCGGGTTTCGCCACCTCTGACTTGAGCGTCGATTTTTGTGATGCTCGTCAGGGGGGCGGA
GCCTATGGAAAAACGCCAGCAACGCGGCCTTTTTACGGTTCCTGGCCTTTTGCTGGCCTTTTGCTCACAT
GTTCTTTCCTGCGTTATCCCCTGATTCTGTGGATAACCGTATTACCGCCTTTGAGTGAGCTGATACCGCT
CGCCGCAGCCGAACGACCGAGCGCAGCGAGTCAGTGAGCGAGGAAGCGGAAGAGCGCCTGATGCGGTATT
TTCTCCTTACGCATCTGTGCGGTATTTCACACCGCATATGGTGCACTCTCAGTACAATCTGCTCTGATGC
CGCATAGTTAAGCCAGTATACACTCCGCTATCGCTACGTGACTGGGTCATGGCTGCGCCCCGACACCCGC
CAACACCCGCTGACGCGCCCTGACGGGCTTGTCTGCTCCCGGCATCCGCTTACAGACAAGCTGTGACCGT
CTCCGGGAGCTGCATGTGTCAGAGGTTTTCACCGTCATCACCGAAACGCGCGAGGCAGCTGCGGTAAAGC
TCATCAGCGTGGTCGTGAAGCGATTCACAGATGTCTGCCTGTTCATCCGCGTCCAGCTCGTTGAGTTTCT
CCAGAAGCGTTAATGTCTGGCTTCTGATAAAGCGGGCCATGTTAAGGGCGGTTTTTTCCTGTTTGGTCAC
TGATGCCTCCGTGTAAGGGGGATTTCTGTTCATGGGGGTAATGATACCGATGAAACGAGAGAGGATGCTC
ACGATACGGGTTACTGATGATGAACAAGAGGACATCCGGTCAAATAAAACGAAAGGCTCAGTCGAAAGAC
TGGGCCTTTCGTTTTGCTGAGGATTCTAGAGCACAGCTAACACCACGTCGTCCCTATCTGCTGCCCTAGG
TCTATGAGTGGTTGCTGGATAACTTTACGGGCATGCATAAGGCTCGGTATCTATATTCAGGGAGACCACA
ACGGTTTCCCTCTACAAATAATTTTGTTTAACTTTTACTAGAGTAAGGAGGAAAAAAAA
[273 nt withheld, positions 2440-2712]
GCGGCCGCGGAACAAAAGCTTATTTCTGAAGAGGACTTGTTCAATGTACTGATGGTCCATAAACGGAGTC
ACACTGGCGAGCTCCTGCTCTTTTGTCCTATTTGCGGGTTCACGTGTCGGCAGAAGGGCAACCTCCTCCG
GCATATCAATCTGCACACGGGTGAAAAACTGTTTAAGTACCATCTCTACAATTACGCCTGTCAGAGAAGA
GATGCTTTGTAACCTAGAAGGAGATTTTCAACATGGGAAATATAATGACCCTCTTGATAACCCAAGAGGG
CATTTTTTAATGCCCATGGCGT
Features (pLannotate 1.2.2; 10 found; start..end, strand, type, name):
      1..792     -  CDS            SmR: aminoglycoside adenylyltransferase (Murphy, 1985); aadA; confers resistance to spectinomycin and streptomycin
    793..864     -  promoter       AmpR promoter: bla
    893..1481    +  rep_origin     ori: high-copy-number ColE1/pMB1/pBR322/pUC origin of replication
   1667..1807    -  misc_feature   bom: basis of mobility region from pBR322
   1909..2100    -  CDS            rop: Rop protein, which maintains plasmids at low copy number; rop
   2141..2197    +  CDS            mbeC (fragment): MBEC_ECOLX - Experimental evidence at protein level: Swiss-Prot protein existence level 1. Required for efficient mobilization of ColE1 plasmid and is thus essential to promote the specific transfer of the plasmid during conjugation. Probably functions by inducing DNA bending, helping the MbeA relaxase to melt the DNA around the nic site and cleave the phosphodiester bond. Binds specifically double-stranded DNA (dsDNA) containing the ColE1 oriT but does not recognize the inverted repeat (IR). From Escherichia coli.
   2211..2255    +  terminator     rrnB T1 terminator: transcription terminator T1 from the E. coli rrnB gene
   2440..2712    +  CDS            rpoZ (sequence withheld): RPOZ_ECO24 - Experimental evidence at protein level: Swiss-Prot protein existence level 1. Promotes RNA polymerase assembly. Latches the N- and C- terminal regions of the beta' subunit thereby facilitating its interaction with the beta and alpha subunits. From Escherichia coli O139:H28 (strain E24377A / ETEC).
   2725..2751    +  CDS            Myc (fragment): Myc (human c-Myc proto-oncogene) epitope tag
   2755..2874    +  CDS            Ikzf1 (fragment): IKZF1_MOUSE - Also known as Ikaros, Lyf1, Zfpn1a1, Znfn1a1. Experimental evidence at protein level: Swiss-Prot protein existence level 1. Transcription regulator of hematopoietic cell differentiation. Binds gamma-satellite DNA. Binds with higher affinity to gamma satellite A. Plays a role in the development of lymphocytes, B- and T-cells. Binds and activates the enhancer (delta-A element) of the CD3-delta gene. Repressor of the TDT (terminal deoxynucleotidyltransferase) gene during thymocyte differentiation. Regulates transcription through association with both HDAC-dependent and HDAC-independ
