[The description below was written by a language model from this plasmid's Addgene catalogue record and pLannotate feature annotations shown in this document.]
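Description:
pSD057C is a small (about 3 kb) bacterial plasmid built on a ColE1-type backbone for propagation in E. coli. It replicates from a ColE1/pMB1-family origin and retains the rop gene and the bom region (plus a short mbeC remnant) from the parental ColE1/pBR322 lineage. The presence of Rop is consistent with the catalogue listing of the plasmid as low copy. Selection is by spectinomycin, through an aadA aminoglycoside adenylyltransferase gene (SmR) driven by the bla (AmpR) promoter.

The payload is a single fusion open reading frame downstream of an rrnB T1 terminator, which insulates it from upstream read-through transcription. The frame begins with E. coli rpoZ, encoding the omega subunit of RNA polymerase. This is followed by a partial Myc epitope match and then a roughly 120 nt segment annotated as a fragment of the zinc-finger transcription factor Ikaros (IKZF1). That segment corresponds to the catalogued insert, SD36, which carries rpoZ as an N-terminal fusion. The promoter driving the fusion is not annotated in the feature table or stated in the record.

Fusing a protein to rpoZ is the standard arrangement for bacterial two-hybrid-style circuits. In these circuits, an interaction between the omega-tethered protein and a DNA-bound partner recruits RNA polymerase to a reporter or selection gene. The associated publication concerns continuous evolution of compact degradation tags regulated by selective molecular glues. SD36 is therefore most plausibly an Ikaros-derived zinc-finger degron variant whose compound-dependent binding is read out in such a bacterial assay. The record does not describe the partner constructs, the small molecule or the specific experimental role of this plasmid.
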