Addgene plasmid #218136: pSD057C
Depositing lab: David Liu. Publication: Continuous evolution of compact protein degradation tags regulated by selective molecular glues. Mercer JAM, DeCarlo SJ, Roy Burman SS, Sreekanth V, Nelson AT, Hunkeler M, Chen PJ, Donovan KA, Kokkonda P, Tiwari PK, Shoba VM, Deb A, Choudhary A, Fischer ES, Liu DR. Science. 2024 Mar 15;383(6688):eadk4422. doi: 10.1126/science.adk4422. Epub 2024 Mar 15. PubMed 38484051.
Backbone
  Vector backbone: ColE1
Growth in bacteria
  Bacterial resistance: Spectinomycin, 50 μg/mL
  Growth temperature: 37°C
  Growth strain: DH5alpha
  Copy number: Low Copy
Gene/Insert
  Gene/Insert name: SD36
  Tag / fusion protein: rpoZ (N terminal on insert)
Terms and licenses: Academic/Nonprofit Terms; Industry Terms: Not Available to Industry
How to cite: pSD057C was a gift from David Liu (Addgene plasmid # 218136 ; http://n2t.net/addgene:218136 ; RRID:Addgene_218136)
